>Addgene plasmid #180071 | pDON223 N S235F | addgene full sequence | sequence record 352128 | Addgene NGS Result
AAAGCGGGCAGTGAGCGCAACGCAATTAATACGCGTACCGCTAGCCAGGAAGAGTTTGTAGAAACGCAAA
AAGGCCATCCGTCAGGATGGCCTTCTGCTTAGTTTGATGCCTGGCAGTTCCCTACTCTCGCGTTAACGCT
AGCATGGATGTTTTCCCAGTCACGACGTTGTAAAACGACGGCCAGTCTTAAGCTCGGGCCCCAAATAATG
ATTTTATTTTGACTGATAGTGACCTGTTCGTTGCAACAAATTGATGAGCAATGCTTTTTTATAATGCCAA
CTTTGTACAAAAAAGTTGGCATGTCCGACAACGGTCCCCAGAACCAGCGTAACGCTCCAAGGATCACCTT
CGGTGGACCTAGCGACTCCACCGGCAGCAACCAGAACGGAGAACGCTCCGGAGCCAGAAGCAAGCAGCGT
AGGCCACAGGGCCTGCCTAACAACACCGCCAGCTGGTTCACCGCTCTGACCCAGCACGGAAAGGAAGACC
TGAAGTTCCCAAGGGGACAGGGCGTGCCAATCAACACCAACAGCTCTCCAGACGACCAGATCGGATACTA
CAGGCGTGCCACCAGGCGCATCAGAGGAGGCGACGGAAAGATGAAGGACCTGTCTCCTAGGTGGTACTTC
TACTACCTGGGCACCGGACCAGAGGCTGGTCTGCCATACGGCGCCAACAAGGACGGCATCATCTGGGTGG
CTACCGAGGGAGCTCTGAACACCCCAAAGGACCACATCGGAACCCGTAACCCTGCCAACAACGCTGCCAT
CGTGCTGCAGCTGCCACAGGGAACCACCCTGCCCAAGGGATTCTACGCTGAGGGCTCCAGGGGTGGAAGC
CAGGCTAGCTCTCGTTCTTCCAGCCGTTCTAGGAACAGCTCCCGCAACTCTACCCCAGGAAGCTCCAGAG
GCACCAGCCCAGCTCGTATGGCCGGCAACGGAGGTGACGCCGCTCTGGCTCTGCTGCTGCTGGACCGTCT
GAACCAGCTGGAAAGCAAGATGTTCGGAAAGGGTCAGCAGCAGCAGGGCCAGACCGTGACCCTGCTGCCA
GCTGCTGACCTGGACGACTTCTCCAAGCAGCTGCAGCAGTCTATGAGCTCTGCTGACTCCACCCAGGCTT
ACCCAACTTTCTTGTACAAAGTTGGCATTATAAGAAAGCATTGCTTATCAATTTGTTGCAACGAACAGGT
CACTATCAGTCAAAATAAAATCATTATTTGCCATCCAGCTGATATCCCCTATAGTGAGTCGTATTACATG
GTCATAGCTGTTTCCTGGCAGCTCTGGCCCGTGTCTCAAAATCTCTGATGTTACATTGCACAAGATAAAA
ATATATCATCATGCCTCCTCTAGACCAGCCAGGACAGAAATGCCTCGACTTCGCTGCTACCCAAGGTTGC
CGGGTGACGCACACCGTGGAAACGGATGAAGGCACGAACCCAGTGGACATAAGCCTGTTCGGTTCGTAAG
CTGTAATGCAAGTAGCGTATGCGCTCACGCAACTGGTCCAGAACCTTGACCGAACGCAGCGGTGGTAACG
GCGCAGTGGCGGTTTTCATGGCTTGTTATGACTGTTTTTTTGGGGTACAGTCTATGCCTCGGGCATCCAA
GCAGCAAGCGCGTTACGCCGTGGGTCGATGTTTGATGTTATGGAGCAGCAACGATGTTACGCAGCAGGGC
AGTCGCCCTAAAACAAAGTTAAACATTATGAGGGAAGCGGTGATCGCCGAAGTATCGACTCAACTATCAG
AGGTAGTTGGCGTCATCGAGCGCCATCTCGAACCGACGTTGCTGGCCGTACATTTGTACGGCTCCGCAGT
GGATGGCGGCCTGAAGCCACACAGTGATATTGATTTGCTGGTTACGGTGACCGTAAGGCTTGATGAAACA
ACGCGGCGAGCTTTGATCAACGACCTTTTGGAAACTTCGGCTTCCCCTGGAGAGAGCGAGATTCTCCGCG
CTGTAGAAGTCACCATTGTTGTGCACGACGACATCATTCCGTGGCGTTATCCAGCTAAGCGCGAACTGCA
ATTTGGAGAATGGCAGCGCAATGACATTCTTGCAGGTATCTTCGAGCCAGCCACGATCGACATTGATCTG
GCTATCTTGCTGACAAAAGCAAGAGAACATAGCGTTGCCTTGGTAGGTCCAGCGGCGGAGGAACTCTTTG
ATCCGGTTCCTGAACAGGATCTATTTGAGGCGCTAAATGAAACCTTAACGCTATGGAACTCGCCGCCCGA
CTGGGCTGGCGATGAGCGAAATGTAGTGCTTACGTTGTCCCGCATTTGGTACAGCGCAGTAACCGGCAAA
ATCGCGCCGAAGGATGTCGCTGCCGACTGGGCAATGGAGCGCCTGCCGGCCCAGTATCAGCCCGTCATAC
TTGAAGCTAGACAGGCTTATCTTGGACAAGAAGAAGATCGCTTGGCCTCGCGCGCAGATCAGTTGGAAGA
ATTTGTCCACTACGTGAAAGGCGAGATCACCAAGGTAGTCGGCAAATAACCCTCGAGCCACCCATGACCA
AAATCCCTTAACGTGAGTTACGCGTCGTTCCACTGAGCGTCAGACCCCGTAGAAAAGATCAAAGGATCTT
CTTGAGATCCTTTTTTTCTGCGCGTAATCTGCTGCTTGCAAACAAAAAAACCACCGCTACCAGCGGTGGT
TTGTTTGCCGGATCAAGAGCTACCAACTCTTTTTCCGAAGGTAACTGGCTTCAGCAGAGCGCAGATACCA
AATACTGTTCTTCTAGTGTAGCCGTAGTTAGGCCACCACTTCAAGAACTCTGTAGCACCGCCTACATACC
TCGCTCTGCTAATCCTGTTACCAGTGGCTGCTGCCAGTGGCGATAAGTCGTGTCTTACCGGGTTGGACTC
AAGACGATAGTTACCGGATAAGGCGCAGCGGTCGGGCTGAACGGGGGGTTCGTGCACACAGCCCAGCTTG
GAGCGAACGACCTACACCGAACTGAGATACCTACAGCGTGAGCTATGAGAAAGCGCCACGCTTCCCGAAG
GGAGAAAGGCGGACAGGTATCCGGTAAGCGGCAGGGTCGGAACAGGAGAGCGCACGAGGGAGCTTCCAGG
GGGAAACGCCTGGTATCTTTATAGTCCTGTCGGGTTTCGCCACCTCTGACTTGAGCGTCGATTTTTGTGA
TGCTCGTCAGGGGGGCGGAGCCTATGGAAAAACGCCAGCAACGCGGCCTTTTTACGGTTCCTGGCCTTTT
GCTGGCCTTTTGCTCACATGTTCTTTCCTGCGTTATCCCCTGATTCTGTGGATAACCGTATTACCGCCTT
TGAGTGAGCTGATACCGCTCGCCGCAGCCGAACGACCGAGCGCAGCGAGTCAGTGAGCGAGGAAGCGGAA
GAGCGCCCAATACGCAAACCGCCTCTCCCCGCGCGTTGGCCGATTCATTAATGCAGCTGGCACGACAGGT
TTCCCGACTGG
Features (pLannotate 1.2.2; 11 found; start..end, strand, type, name):
     69..96      -  terminator     rrnB T2 terminator: transcription terminator T2 from the E. coli rrnB gene
    150..186     -  CDS            lacZα (fragment): LacZα fragment of β-galactosidase; lacZ fragment
    203..298     +  protein_bind   attL3: mutant version of attL; recombination site for the Gateway® LR reaction LR Clonase™
    301..1122    +  CDS            N (fragment): NCAP_SARS2 - Experimental evidence at protein level: Swiss-Prot protein existence level 1. Packages the positive strand viral genome RNA into a helical ribonucleocapsid (RNP) and plays a fundamental role during virion assembly through its interactions with the viral genome and membrane protein M. Plays an important role in enhancing the efficiency of subgenomic viral RNA transcription as well as viral replication (By similarity). May modulate transforming growth factor-beta signaling by binding host smad3 (By similarity). From Severe acute respiratory syndrome coronavirus 2 (2019-nCoV) (SARS-C
   1121..1220    -  protein_bind   attL2: mutant version of attL; recombination site for the Gateway® LR reaction LR Clonase™
   1238..1256    -  promoter       T7 promoter: promoter for bacteriophage T7 RNA polymerase
   1446..1469    +  promoter       Pc promoter (fragment): intI1 (promoter lies within the coding sequence); class 1 integron promoter
   1645..1701    +  CDS            GmR (fragment): gentamycin acetyltransferase; aacC1; confers resistance to gentamycin
   1708..2499    +  CDS            SmR: aminoglycoside adenylyltransferase (Murphy, 1985); aadA; confers resistance to spectinomycin and streptomycin
   2592..3180    +  rep_origin     ori: high-copy-number ColE1/pMB1/pBR322/pUC origin of replication
   3363..14      +  CDS            lacI (fragment) (across the origin): lac repressor; lacI; The lac repressor binds to the lac operator to inhibit transcription in E. coli. This inhibition can be relieved by adding lactose or isopropyl-β-D-thiogalactopyranoside (IPTG).
