[The description below was written by a language model from this plasmid's Addgene catalogue record and pLannotate feature annotations shown in this document.]
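Description:
pDON223 N S235F is a Gateway entry clone carrying the SARS-CoV-2 nucleocapsid (N) gene with the S235F point mutation. It is built on the pDON223 donor backbone and is about 3.4 kb in the sequenced record. It is propagated in E. coli at high copy from a ColE1/pUC-type origin. Selection is with spectinomycin through the aadA (SmR) aminoglycoside adenylyltransferase gene, which sits downstream of a class 1 integron Pc promoter fragment and a short remnant of a gentamicin resistance gene. Small lacZα and lacI fragments, an rrnB T2 terminator and a T7 promoter next to the cloning site are residual backbone elements.

The N coding sequence is flanked by attL-type recombination sites, annotated as attL3 and attL2. An LR Clonase reaction can therefore move the open reading frame into any compatible destination vector. The annotation tool marks the N region as a fragment of roughly 820 nt, so the record does not clearly show that the full nucleocapsid open reading frame was matched.

The catalogue lists the vector type as mammalian expression and notes a C-terminal MAC-tag. However, the feature table shows no mammalian promoter, polyadenylation signal or tag sequence. This plasmid alone is therefore unlikely to express the protein in mammalian cells, and the tag and expression elements would presumably come from a destination vector after recombination. The stated purpose is to provide a SARS-CoV-2 protein mutant, and the associated work concerns virus–host proteome interactions, in which variant N proteins can be compared with the reference form.
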