Addgene plasmid #180071: pDON223 N S235F
Purpose: Sars-CoV-2 protein mutation
Depositing lab: Markku Varjosalo. Depositing organization: University of Helsinki, Institute of Biotechnology. Publication: SARS-CoV-2-host proteome interactions for antiviral drug discovery. Liu X, Huuskonen S, Laitinen T, Redchuk T, Bogacheva M, Salokas K, Pohner I, Ohman T, Tonduru AK, Hassinen A, Gawriyski L, Keskitalo S, Vartiainen MK, Pietiainen V, Poso A, Varjosalo M. Mol Syst Biol. 2021 Nov;17(11):e10396. doi: 10.15252/msb.202110396. PubMed 34709727.
Backbone
  Vector backbone: pDON223
  Vector type: Mammalian Expression
Growth in bacteria
  Bacterial resistance: Spectinomycin, 50 μg/mL
  Growth temperature: 37°C
  Growth strain: DH5alpha
  Copy number: High Copy
Gene/Insert
  Gene/Insert name: SARS-CoV-2 N S235F
  Species: SARS-CoV-2
  Mutation: N S235F
  Entrez Gene: N (a.k.a. GU280_gp10)
  Tag / fusion protein: MAC-tag (C terminal on insert)
  Cloning method: Gateway Cloning
Terms and licenses: Academic/Nonprofit Terms; Industry Terms
How to cite: pDON223 N S235F was a gift from Markku Varjosalo (Addgene plasmid # 180071 ; http://n2t.net/addgene:180071 ; RRID:Addgene_180071)
